Addgene plasmid #77002: NUAK2 gRNA (BRDN0001146174)
Purpose: 3rd generation lentiviral gRNA plasmid targeting human NUAK2
Depositing lab: John Doench & David Root. Depositing organization: Broad Institute. Publication: Optimized sgRNA design to maximize activity and minimize off-target effects of CRISPR-Cas9. Doench JG, Fusi N, Sullender M, Hegde M, Vaimberg EW, Donovan KF, Smith I, Tothova Z, Wilen C, Orchard R, Virgin HW, Listgarten J, Root DE. Nat Biotechnol. 2016 Jan 18. doi: 10.1038/nbt.3437. PubMed 26780180.
Backbone
  Vector backbone: lentiGuide-Puro
  Backbone manufacturer: Zhang Lab (Addgene plasmid # 52963)
  Vector type: Mammalian Expression, Lentiviral, CRISPR
  Selectable markers: Puromycin
Growth in bacteria
  Bacterial resistance: Ampicillin, 100 μg/mL
  Growth temperature: 37°C
  Growth strain: DH5alpha
  Copy number: High Copy
Gene/Insert
  Gene/Insert name: NUAK2 (alt names: NUAK2; NM_030952.2)
  gRNA/shRNA sequence: TGTCATCAGCCGTGTCACTG
  Species: H. sapiens (human)
  Entrez Gene: NUAK2 (a.k.a. SNARK, FLJ90349, DKFZp434J037, DKFZp686F01113)
  Promoter: hU6
  Cloning method: Unknown
  Sequencing primers: 5′ U6-F; 3′ pS2-R
Terms and licenses: Academic/Nonprofit Terms; Industry Terms: Not Available to Industry
Depositor comments: The gRNA was designed to target the following Genbank reference sequence(s): NM_030952.2. Note that this plasmid does NOT contain Cas9. It should be used in conjunction with lentiCas9-Blast (Addgene #52962) or otherwise with cell lines already expressing Cas9. Browse the full kinome gRNA library at http://www.addgene.org/pooled-library/broadgpp-human-kinome/ or visit http://www.broadinstitute.org/rnai/public/ for detailed protocols and information.
How to cite: NUAK2 gRNA (BRDN0001146174) was a gift from John Doench & David Root (Addgene plasmid # 77002 ; http://n2t.net/addgene:77002 ; RRID:Addgene_77002)
