[The description below was written by a language model from this plasmid's Addgene catalogue record and pLannotate feature annotations shown in this document.]
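Description:
NUAK2 gRNA (BRDN0001146174) is a third-generation lentiviral single-guide RNA plasmid built on the lentiGuide-Puro backbone, designed to direct Cas9 to the human kinase gene NUAK2 (also known as SNARK). It is one of the individual clones corresponding to a human kinome gRNA library. In bacteria it is maintained through a high-copy ColE1/pUC-type origin and selected with ampicillin via the β-lactamase gene. The backbone also carries an f1 origin, an SV40 origin and poly(A) signal, and remnants of a lac/T7/T3 cloning region.

The transfer cassette begins with an RSV promoter fused to a truncated HIV-1 5' LTR, which makes genomic RNA production Tat-independent. This is followed by the Ψ packaging signal with a partial gag sequence and the Rev response element for nuclear export of the unspliced genome. Downstream, a human U6 RNA polymerase III promoter drives the 20-nucleotide NUAK2-targeting spacer joined to the Streptococcus pyogenes gRNA scaffold. A cPPT/CTS element follows to aid nuclear import of the viral genome. An EF-1α core promoter with its intron A then expresses puromycin N-acetyltransferase for selection of transduced mammalian cells. A WPRE enhances transcript expression, and the cassette ends in a self-inactivating ΔU3 3' LTR that disables LTR promoter activity after integration.

The plasmid does not encode Cas9, so it is meant to be paired with a separate Cas9 lentivector or used in cells that already express Cas9. Typical use is stable delivery of the guide for CRISPR knockout of NUAK2 in human cells. The guide was designed against the NUAK2 reference transcript using optimized sgRNA design rules.
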