Features (pLannotate 1.2.2; 29 found; start..end, strand, type, name):
     14..80      +  CDS            small t antigen (fragment): SV40 (simian virus 40) small t antigen
    106..317     +  promoter       EF-1α core promoter: core promoter for human elongation factor EF-1α
    318..1256    +  intron         EF-1α intron A: intron upstream of the start codon of human EF-1α
   1278..1877    +  CDS            PuroR (fragment): puromycin N-acetyltransferase; pac from Streptomyces; confers resistance to puromycin
   1893..2481    +  misc_feature   WPRE: woodchuck hepatitis virus posttranscriptional regulatory element
   2532..2551    +  misc_feature   cPPT/CTS (fragment): central polypurine tract and central termination sequence of HIV-1
   2553..2786    +  LTR            3' LTR (ΔU3): self-inactivating 3' long terminal repeat (LTR) from HIV-1
   2864..2985    +  polyA_signal   SV40 poly(A) signal: SV40 polyadenylation signal
   3025..3160    +  rep_origin     SV40 ori: SV40 origin of replication
   3181..3199    -  promoter       T7 promoter: promoter for bacteriophage T7 RNA polymerase
   3207..3362    +  CDS            lacZα (fragment): LacZα fragment of β-galactosidase; lacZ fragment
   3367..3795    +  rep_origin     f1 ori (sequence partly withheld): f1 bacteriophage origin of replication; arrow indicates direction of (+) strand synthesis
   3848..3952    +  promoter       AmpR promoter: bla
   3953..4813    +  CDS            AmpR: β-lactamase; bla; confers resistance to ampicillin, carbenicillin, and related antibiotics
   4984..5572    +  rep_origin     ori: high-copy-number ColE1/pMB1/pBR322/pUC origin of replication
   5755..5847    +  CDS            lacI (fragment): lac repressor; lacI; The lac repressor binds to the lac operator to inhibit transcription in E. coli. This inhibition can be relieved by adding lactose or isopropyl-β-D-thiogalactopyranoside (IPTG).
   5860..5881    +  protein_bind   CAP binding site: CAP binding activates transcription in the presence of cAMP. E. coli catabolite activator protein
   5896..5926    +  promoter       lac promoter: promoter for the E. coli lac operon
   5934..5950    +  protein_bind   lac operator: The lac repressor binds to the lac operator to inhibit transcription in E. coli. This inhibition can be relieved by adding lactose or isopropyl-β-D-thiogalactopyranoside (IPTG). lac repressor encoded by lacI
   5995..6013    +  promoter       T3 promoter: promoter for bacteriophage T3 RNA polymerase
   6041..6267    +  promoter       RSV promoter: Rous sarcoma virus enhancer/promoter
   6268..6448    +  LTR            5' LTR (truncated): truncated 5' long terminal repeat (LTR) from HIV-1
   6495..6620    +  misc_feature   HIV-1 Ψ: packaging signal of human immunodeficiency virus type 1
   6604..6967    +  CDS            HIV-1 gag (fragment): gag protein from human immunodeficiency virus 1; gag
   7113..7346    +  misc_feature   RRE: The Rev response element (RRE) of HIV-1 allows for Rev-dependent mRNA export from the nucleus to the cytoplasm.
   7723..7749    +  CDS            Rev (fragment): human immunodeficiency virus 1 (HIV-1) Rev protein; rev; enhances nuclear export of unspliced and incompletely spliced viral mRNAs
   7753..7993    +  promoter       U6 promoter: RNA polymerase III promoter for human U6 snRNA
   8023..8098    +  misc_RNA       gRNA scaffold: guide RNA scaffold for the Streptococcus pyogenes CRISPR/Cas9 system
   8154..8271    +  misc_feature   cPPT/CTS: central polypurine tract and central termination sequence of HIV-1
>Addgene plasmid #77002 | NUAK2 gRNA (BRDN0001146174) | addgene full sequence | sequence record 186924 | Addgene Assembled Sequence
CCCGGGTGCAAAGATGGATAAAGTTTTAAACAGAGAGGAATCTTTGCAGCTAATGGACCTTCTAGGTCTT
GAAAGGAGTGGGAATTGGCTCCGGTGCCCGTCAGTGGGCAGAGCGCACATCGCCCACAGTCCCCGAGAAG
TTGGGGGGAGGGGTCGGCAATTGATCCGGTGCCTAGAGAAGGTGGCGCGGGGTAAACTGGGAAAGTGATG
TCGTGTACTGGCTCCGCCTTTTTCCCGAGGGTGGGGGAGAACCGTATATAAGTGCAGTAGTCGCCGTGAA
CGTTCTTTTTCGCAACGGGTTTGCCGCCAGAACACAGGTAAGTGCCGTGTGTGGTTCCCGCGGGCCTGGC
CTCTTTACGGGTTATGGCCCTTGCGTGCCTTGAATTACTTCCACCTGGCTGCAGTACGTGATTCTTGATC
CCGAGCTTCGGGTTGGAAGTGGGTGGGAGAGTTCGAGGCCTTGCGCTTAAGGAGCCCCTTCGCCTCGTGC
TTGAGTTGAGGCCTGGCCTGGGCGCTGGGGCCGCCGCGTGCGAATCTGGTGGCACCTTCGCGCCTGTCTC
GCTGCTTTCGATAAGTCTCTAGCCATTTAAAATTTTTGATGACCTGCTGCGACGCTTTTTTTCTGGCAAG
ATAGTCTTGTAAATGCGGGCCAAGATCTGCACACTGGTATTTCGGTTTTTGGGGCCGCGGGCGGCGACGG
GGCCCGTGCGTCCCAGCGCACATGTTCGGCGAGGCGGGGCCTGCGAGCGCGGCCACCGAGAATCGGACGG
GGGTAGTCTCAAGCTGGCCGGCCTGCTCTGGTGCCTGGCCTCGCGCCGCCGTGTATCGCCCCGCCCTGGG
CGGCAAGGCTGGCCCGGTCGGCACCAGTTGCGTGAGCGGAAAGATGGCCGCTTCCCGGCCCTGCTGCAGG
GAGCTCAAAATGGAGGACGCGGCGCTCGGGAGAGCGGGCGGGTGAGTCACCCACACAAAGGAAAAGGGCC
TTTCCGTCCTCAGCCGTCGCTTCATGTGACTCCACGGAGTACCGGGCGCCGTCCAGGCACCTCGATTAGT
TCTCGAGCTTTTGGAGTACGTCGTCTTTAGGTTGGGGGGAGGGGTTTTATGCGATGGAGTTTCCCCACAC
TGAGTGGGTGGAGACTGAAGTTAGGCCAGCTTGGCACTTGATGTAATTCTCCTTGGAATTTGCCCTTTTT
GAGTTTGGATCTTGGTTCATTCTCAAGCCTCAGACAGTGGTTCAAAGTTTTTTTCTTCCATTTCAGGTGT
CGTGACGTACGGCCACCATGACCGAGTACAAGCCCACGGTGCGCCTCGCCACCCGCGACGACGTCCCCAG
GGCCGTACGCACCCTCGCCGCCGCGTTCGCCGACTACCCCGCCACGCGCCACACCGTCGATCCGGACCGC
CACATCGAGCGGGTCACCGAGCTGCAAGAACTCTTCCTCACGCGCGTCGGGCTCGACATCGGCAAGGTGT
GGGTCGCGGACGACGGCGCCGCCGTGGCGGTCTGGACCACGCCGGAGAGCGTCGAAGCGGGGGCGGTGTT
CGCCGAGATCGGCCCGCGCATGGCCGAGTTGAGCGGTTCCCGGCTGGCCGCGCAGCAACAGATGGAAGGC
CTCCTGGCGCCGCACCGGCCCAAGGAGCCCGCGTGGTTCCTGGCCACCGTCGGAGTCTCGCCCGACCACC
AGGGCAAGGGTCTGGGCAGCGCCGTCGTGCTCCCCGGAGTGGAGGCGGCCGAGCGCGCCGGGGTGCCCGC
CTTCCTGGAGACCTCCGCGCCCCGCAACCTCCCCTTCTACGAGCGGCTCGGCTTCACCGTCACCGCCGAC
GTCGAGGTGCCCGAAGGACCGCGCACCTGGTGCATGACCCGCAAGCCCGGTGCCTGAACGCGTTAAGTCG
ACAATCAACCTCTGGATTACAAAATTTGTGAAAGATTGACTGGTATTCTTAACTATGTTGCTCCTTTTAC
GCTATGTGGATACGCTGCTTTAATGCCTTTGTATCATGCTATTGCTTCCCGTATGGCTTTCATTTTCTCC
TCCTTGTATAAATCCTGGTTGCTGTCTCTTTATGAGGAGTTGTGGCCCGTTGTCAGGCAACGTGGCGTGG
TGTGCACTGTGTTTGCTGACGCAACCCCCACTGGTTGGGGCATTGCCACCACCTGTCAGCTCCTTTCCGG
GACTTTCGCTTTCCCCCTCCCTATTGCCACGGCGGAACTCATCGCCGCCTGCCTTGCCCGCTGCTGGACA
GGGGCTCGGCTGTTGGGCACTGACAATTCCGTGGTGTTGTCGGGGAAATCATCGTCCTTTCCTTGGCTGC
TCGCCTGTGTTGCCACCTGGATTCTGCGCGGGACGTCCTTCTGCTACGTCCCTTCGGCCCTCAATCCAGC
GGACCTTCCTTCCCGCGGCCTGCTGCCGGCTCTGCGGCCTCTTCCGCGTCTTCGCCTTCGCCCTCAGACG
AGTCGGATCTCCCTTTGGGCCGCCTCCCCGCGTCGACTTTAAGACCAATGACTTACAAGGCAGCTGTAGA
TCTTAGCCACTTTTTAAAAGAAAAGGGGGGACTGGAAGGGCTAATTCACTCCCAACGAAGACAAGATCTG
CTTTTTGCTTGTACTGGGTCTCTCTGGTTAGACCAGATCTGAGCCTGGGAGCTCTCTGGCTAACTAGGGA
ACCCACTGCTTAAGCCTCAATAAAGCTTGCCTTGAGTGCTTCAAGTAGTGTGTGCCCGTCTGTTGTGTGA
CTCTGGTAACTAGAGATCCCTCAGACCCTTTTAGTCAGTGTGGAAAATCTCTAGCAGTACGTATAGTAGT
TCATGTCATCTTATTATTCAGTATTTATAACTTGCAAAGAAATGAATATCAGAGAGTGAGAGGAACTTGT
TTATTGCAGCTTATAATGGTTACAAATAAAGCAATAGCATCACAAATTTCACAAATAAAGCATTTTTTTC
ACTGCATTCTAGTTGTGGTTTGTCCAAACTCATCAATGTATCTTATCATGTCTGGCTCTAGCTATCCCGC
CCCTAACTCCGCCCATCCCGCCCCTAACTCCGCCCAGTTCCGCCCATTCTCCGCCCCATGGCTGACTAAT
TTTTTTTATTTATGCAGAGGCCGAGGCCGCCTCGGCCTCTGAGCTATTCCAGAAGTAGTGAGGAGGCTTT
TTTGGAGGCCTAGGGACGTACCCAATTCGCCCTATAGTGAGTCGTATTACGCGCGCTCACTGGCCGTCGT
TTTACAACGTCGTGACTGGGAAAACCCTGGCGTTACCCAACTTAATCGCCTTGCAGCACATCCCCCTTTC
GCCAGCTGGCGTAATAGCGAAGAGGCCCGCACCGATCGCCCTTCCCAACAGTTGCGCAGCCTGAATGGCG
AATGGG
[124 nt withheld, positions 3367-3490]
C
[91 nt withheld, positions 3492-3582]
A
[49 nt withheld, positions 3584-3632]
CCTTTGACGTTGGAGTCCACGTTCTTT
[37 nt withheld, positions 3660-3696]
ACCCTATCTCGGTCTATTCTTTTGATTTATAAGGGATTTTGCCGATTTCGGCCTATTGGTTAAAAAATGA
GCTGATTTAACAAAAATTTAACGCGAATTTTAACAAAATATTAACGCTTACAATTTAGGTGGCACTTTTC
GGGGAAATGTGCGCGGAACCCCTATTTGTTTATTTTTCTAAATACATTCAAATATGTATCCGCTCATGAG
ACAATAACCCTGATAAATGCTTCAATAATATTGAAAAAGGAAGAGTATGAGTATTCAACATTTCCGTGTC
GCCCTTATTCCCTTTTTTGCGGCATTTTGCCTTCCTGTTTTTGCTCACCCAGAAACGCTGGTGAAAGTAA
AAGATGCTGAAGATCAGTTGGGTGCACGAGTGGGTTACATCGAACTGGATCTCAACAGCGGTAAGATCCT
TGAGAGTTTTCGCCCCGAAGAACGTTTTCCAATGATGAGCACTTTTAAAGTTCTGCTATGTGGCGCGGTA
TTATCCCGTATTGACGCCGGGCAAGAGCAACTCGGTCGCCGCATACACTATTCTCAGAATGACTTGGTTG
AGTACTCACCAGTCACAGAAAAGCATCTTACGGATGGCATGACAGTAAGAGAATTATGCAGTGCTGCCAT
AACCATGAGTGATAACACTGCGGCCAACTTACTTCTGACAACGATCGGAGGACCGAAGGAGCTAACCGCT
TTTTTGCACAACATGGGGGATCATGTAACTCGCCTTGATCGTTGGGAACCGGAGCTGAATGAAGCCATAC
CAAACGACGAGCGTGACACCACGATGCCTGTAGCAATGGCAACAACGTTGCGCAAACTATTAACTGGCGA
ACTACTTACTCTAGCTTCCCGGCAACAATTAATAGACTGGATGGAGGCGGATAAAGTTGCAGGACCACTT
CTGCGCTCGGCCCTTCCGGCTGGCTGGTTTATTGCTGATAAATCTGGAGCCGGTGAGCGTGGGTCTCGCG
GTATCATTGCAGCACTGGGGCCAGATGGTAAGCCCTCCCGTATCGTAGTTATCTACACGACGGGGAGTCA
GGCAACTATGGATGAACGAAATAGACAGATCGCTGAGATAGGTGCCTCACTGATTAAGCATTGGTAACTG
TCAGACCAAGTTTACTCATATATACTTTAGATTGATTTAAAACTTCATTTTTAATTTAAAAGGATCTAGG
TGAAGATCCTTTTTGATAATCTCATGACCAAAATCCCTTAACGTGAGTTTTCGTTCCACTGAGCGTCAGA
CCCCGTAGAAAAGATCAAAGGATCTTCTTGAGATCCTTTTTTTCTGCGCGTAATCTGCTGCTTGCAAACA
AAAAAACCACCGCTACCAGCGGTGGTTTGTTTGCCGGATCAAGAGCTACCAACTCTTTTTCCGAAGGTAA
CTGGCTTCAGCAGAGCGCAGATACCAAATACTGTTCTTCTAGTGTAGCCGTAGTTAGGCCACCACTTCAA
GAACTCTGTAGCACCGCCTACATACCTCGCTCTGCTAATCCTGTTACCAGTGGCTGCTGCCAGTGGCGAT
AAGTCGTGTCTTACCGGGTTGGACTCAAGACGATAGTTACCGGATAAGGCGCAGCGGTCGGGCTGAACGG
GGGGTTCGTGCACACAGCCCAGCTTGGAGCGAACGACCTACACCGAACTGAGATACCTACAGCGTGAGCT
ATGAGAAAGCGCCACGCTTCCCGAAGGGAGAAAGGCGGACAGGTATCCGGTAAGCGGCAGGGTCGGAACA
GGAGAGCGCACGAGGGAGCTTCCAGGGGGAAACGCCTGGTATCTTTATAGTCCTGTCGGGTTTCGCCACC
TCTGACTTGAGCGTCGATTTTTGTGATGCTCGTCAGGGGGGCGGAGCCTATGGAAAAACGCCAGCAACGC
GGCCTTTTTACGGTTCCTGGCCTTTTGCTGGCCTTTTGCTCACATGTTCTTTCCTGCGTTATCCCCTGAT
TCTGTGGATAACCGTATTACCGCCTTTGAGTGAGCTGATACCGCTCGCCGCAGCCGAACGACCGAGCGCA
GCGAGTCAGTGAGCGAGGAAGCGGAAGAGCGCCCAATACGCAAACCGCCTCTCCCCGCGCGTTGGCCGAT
TCATTAATGCAGCTGGCACGACAGGTTTCCCGACTGGAAAGCGGGCAGTGAGCGCAACGCAATTAATGTG
AGTTAGCTCACTCATTAGGCACCCCAGGCTTTACACTTTATGCTTCCGGCTCGTATGTTGTGTGGAATTG
TGAGCGGATAACAATTTCACACAGGAAACAGCTATGACCATGATTACGCCAAGCGCGCAATTAACCCTCA
CTAAAGGGAACAAAAGCTGGAGCTGCAAGCTTAATGTAGTCTTATGCAATACTCTTGTAGTCTTGCAACA
TGGTAACGATGAGTTAGCAACATGCCTTACAAGGAGAGAAAAAGCACCGTGCATGCCGATTGGTGGAAGT
AAGGTGGTACGATCGTGCCTTATTAGGAAGGCAACAGACGGGTCTGACATGGATTGGACGAACCACTGAA
TTGCCGCATTGCAGAGATATTGTATTTAAGTGCCTAGCTCGATACATAAACGGGTCTCTCTGGTTAGACC
AGATCTGAGCCTGGGAGCTCTCTGGCTAACTAGGGAACCCACTGCTTAAGCCTCAATAAAGCTTGCCTTG
AGTGCTTCAAGTAGTGTGTGCCCGTCTGTTGTGTGACTCTGGTAACTAGAGATCCCTCAGACCCTTTTAG
TCAGTGTGGAAAATCTCTAGCAGTGGCGCCCGAACAGGGACTTGAAAGCGAAAGGGAAACCAGAGGAGCT
CTCTCGACGCAGGACTCGGCTTGCTGAAGCGCGCACGGCAAGAGGCGAGGGGCGGCGACTGGTGAGTACG
CCAAAAATTTTGACTAGCGGAGGCTAGAAGGAGAGAGATGGGTGCGAGAGCGTCAGTATTAAGCGGGGGA
GAATTAGATCGCGATGGGAAAAAATTCGGTTAAGGCCAGGGGGAAAGAAAAAATATAAATTAAAACATAT
AGTATGGGCAAGCAGGGAGCTAGAACGATTCGCAGTTAATCCTGGCCTGTTAGAAACATCAGAAGGCTGT
AGACAAATACTGGGACAGCTACAACCATCCCTTCAGACAGGATCAGAAGAACTTAGATCATTATATAATA
CAGTAGCAACCCTCTATTGTGTGCATCAAAGGATAGAGATAAAAGACACCAAGGAAGCTTTAGACAAGAT
AGAGGAAGAGCAAAACAAAAGTAAGACCACCGCACAGCAAGCGGCCGCTGATCTTCAGACCTGGAGGAGG
AGATATGAGGGACAATTGGAGAAGTGAATTATATAAATATAAAGTAGTAAAAATTGAACCATTAGGAGTA
GCACCCACCAAGGCAAAGAGAAGAGTGGTGCAGAGAGAAAAAAGAGCAGTGGGAATAGGAGCTTTGTTCC
TTGGGTTCTTGGGAGCAGCAGGAAGCACTATGGGCGCAGCGTCAATGACGCTGACGGTACAGGCCAGACA
ATTATTGTCTGGTATAGTGCAGCAGCAGAACAATTTGCTGAGGGCTATTGAGGCGCAACAGCATCTGTTG
CAACTCACAGTCTGGGGCATCAAGCAGCTCCAGGCAAGAATCCTGGCTGTGGAAAGATACCTAAAGGATC
AACAGCTCCTGGGGATTTGGGGTTGCTCTGGAAAACTCATTTGCACCACTGCTGTGCCTTGGAATGCTAG
TTGGAGTAATAAATCTCTGGAACAGATTTGGAATCACACGACCTGGATGGAGTGGGACAGAGAAATTAAC
AATTACACAAGCTTAATACACTCCTTAATTGAAGAATCGCAAAACCAGCAAGAAAAGAATGAACAAGAAT
TATTGGAATTAGATAAATGGGCAAGTTTGTGGAATTGGTTTAACATAACAAATTGGCTGTGGTATATAAA
ATTATTCATAATGATAGTAGGAGGCTTGGTAGGTTTAAGAATAGTTTTTGCTGTACTTTCTATAGTGAAT
AGAGTTAGGCAGGGATATTCACCATTATCGTTTCAGACCCACCTCCCAACCCCGAGGGGACCCAGAGAGG
GCCTATTTCCCATGATTCCTTCATATTTGCATATACGATACAAGGCTGTTAGAGAGATAATTAGAATTAA
TTTGACTGTAAACACAAAGATATTAGTACAAAATACGTGACGTAGAAAGTAATAATTTCTTGGGTAGTTT
GCAGTTTTAAAATTATGTTTTAAAATGGACTATCATATGCTTACCGTAACTTGAAAGTATTTCGATTTCT
TGGCTTTATATATCTTGTGGAAAGGACGAAACACCGTGTCATCAGCCGTGTCACTGGTTTTAGAGCTAGA
AATAGCAAGTTAAAATAAGGCTAGTCCGTTATCAACTTGAAAAAGTGGCACCGAGTCGGTGCTTTTTTAA
GCTTGGCGTAACTAGATCTTGAGACAAATGGCAGTATTCATCCACAATTTTAAAAGAAAAGGGGGGATTG
GGGGGTACAGTGCAGGGGAAAGAATAGTAGACATAATAGCAACAGACATACAAACTAAAGAATTACAAAA
ACAAATTACAAAAATTCAAAATTTTCGGGTTTATTACAGGGACAGCAGAGATCCACTTTGGCGCCGGCTC
GAGGGGG
