>Addgene plasmid #77002 | NUAK2 gRNA (BRDN0001146174) | depositor partial sequence | sequence record 144462 | Target Sequence
TGTCATCAGCCGTGTCACTG
