>Addgene plasmid #77002 | NUAK2 gRNA (BRDN0001146174) | addgene partial sequence | sequence record 186923 | hU6-F
GAAAGTAATAATTTCTTGGGTAGTTTGCAGTTTTAAAATTATGTTTTAAAATGGACTATCATATGCTTAC
CGTAACTTGAAAGTATTTCGATTTCTTGGCTTTATATATCTTGTGGAAAGGACGAAACACCGTGTCATCA
GCCGTGTCACTGGTTTTAGAGCTAGAAATAGCAAGTTAAAATAAGGCTAGTCCGTTATCAACTTGAAAAA
GTGGCACCGAGTCGGTGCTTTTTTAAGCTTGGCGTAACTAGATCTTGAGACAAATGGCAGTATTCATCCA
CAATTTTAAAAGAAAAGGGGGGATTGGGGGGTACAGTGCAGGGGAAAGAATAGTAGACATAATAGCAACA
GACATACAAACTAAAGAATTACAAAAACAAATTACAAAAATTCAAAATTTTCGGGTTTATTACAGGGACA
GCAGAGATCCACTTTGGCGCCGGCTCGAGGGGGCCCGGGTGCAAAGATGGATAAAGTTTTAAACAGAGAG
GAATCTTTGCAGCTAATGGACCTTCTAGGTCTTGAAAGGAGTGGGAATTGGCTCCGGTGCCCGTCAGTGG
GCAGAGCGCA
